Addgene plasmid #185962: pET-His6-Sumo-CylK-Strep
Purpose: Expresses His6-Sumo-CylK-Strep in E. coli for refolding protein preparation
Depositing lab: Emily Balskus. Depositing organization: Harvard University. Publication: Structural basis for an unprecedented enzymatic alkylation in cylindrocyclophane biosynthesis. Braffman NR, Ruskoski TB, Davis KM, Glasser NR, Johnson C, Okafor CD, Boal AK, Balskus EP. Elife. 2022 Feb 25;11. pii: 75761. doi: 10.7554/eLife.75761. PubMed 35212625.
Backbone
  Vector backbone: Adgene 29711
  Backbone size w/o insert (bp): 4466
  Total vector size (bp): 7069
  Vector type: Bacterial Expression
Growth in bacteria
  Bacterial resistance: Ampicillin, 100 μg/mL
  Growth temperature: 37°C
  Growth strain: NEB Stable
  Copy number: Unknown
Gene/Insert
  Gene/Insert name: CylK
  Species: Cylindrospermum licheniforme
  Insert size (bp): 2403
  GenBank ID: ARU81125.1
  Promoter: T7
  Tag / fusion protein: His6-Sumo (N terminal on insert)
  Cloning method: Gibson Cloning
  Sequencing primers: 5′ GGAAGCGTTCGCTAAAAGACAGG; 3′ T7 Terminator
Terms and licenses: Academic/Nonprofit Terms; Industry Terms: Not Available to Industry
How to cite: pET-His6-Sumo-CylK-Strep was a gift from Emily Balskus (Addgene plasmid # 185962 ; http://n2t.net/addgene:185962 ; RRID:Addgene_185962)
