[The description below was written by a language model from this plasmid's Addgene catalogue record and pLannotate feature annotations shown in this document.]
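Description:
pET-His6-Sumo-CylK-Strep is a pET-type bacterial expression plasmid of about 7.1 kb for producing a tagged form of CylK, an enzyme from the cyanobacterium Cylindrospermum licheniforme associated with cylindrocyclophane biosynthesis. It is maintained in E. coli through a ColE1/pMB1-family origin accompanied by the pBR322 bom region and the rop gene, which moderates copy number (the catalogue lists copy number as unknown). Selection is by ampicillin through the bla β-lactamase gene under its own promoter. The annotation also detects two separated fragments of the tetracycline efflux gene and its tet promoter flanking the expression cassette. These appear to be remnants of a pBR322-derived backbone in which the cassette interrupts that gene, so tetracycline resistance is not expected and is not listed as a marker.

The expression cassette runs from a T7 promoter and the phage T7 gene 10 ribosome binding site to a T7 terminator, so expression requires a host supplying T7 RNA polymerase. The annotated table shows no lac operator or lacI gene. The open reading frame begins with a 6xHis affinity tag followed by a yeast SMT3-derived SUMO domain, a tag that can be removed by a SUMO-specific protease. It continues through the roughly 2.4 kb CylK coding sequence, which occupies the unannotated interval, and ends with a C-terminal Strep-Tag II for binding to Strep-Tactin. A short match to a T7 gene 10B-derived solubility tag lies between the Strep tag and the terminator, and it may simply be a residual vector sequence. According to the record, the construct is used to express His6-Sumo-CylK-Strep in E. coli for protein preparation by refolding. The two terminal tags would allow purification from either end.
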