Features (pLannotate 1.2.2; 16 found; start..end, strand, type, name):
    104..208     +  promoter       AmpR promoter: bla
    209..1069    +  CDS            AmpR: β-lactamase; bla; confers resistance to ampicillin, carbenicillin, and related antibiotics
   1240..1828    +  rep_origin     ori: high-copy-number ColE1/pMB1/pBR322/pUC origin of replication
   2014..2153    -  misc_feature   bom: basis of mobility region from pBR322
   2255..2446    -  CDS            rop: Rop protein, which maintains plasmids at low copy number; rop
   2463..2843    +  CDS            YPB1_ECOLX: Protein predicted: Swiss-Prot protein existence level 4. From Escherichia coli.
   3085..3985    -  CDS            TcR (fragment): tetracycline efflux protein; tet; confers resistance to tetracycline
   4007..4025    +  promoter       T7 promoter: promoter for bacteriophage T7 RNA polymerase
   4114..4136    +  RBS            RBS: efficient ribosome binding site from bacteriophage T7 gene 10 (Olins and Rangwala, 1989)
   4156..4173    +  CDS            6xHis: 6xHis affinity tag
   4192..4484    +  CDS            SUMO (fragment): cleavable ubiquitin-like protein tag; S. cerevisiae SMT3 (truncated)
   6520..6542    +  CDS            Strep-Tag II (fragment): peptide that binds Strep-Tactin®, an engineered form of streptavidin
   6559..6608    +  CDS            SET1 (fragment): solubility-enhancement tag derived from T7 phage gene 10B
   6616..6663    +  terminator     T7 terminator: transcription terminator for bacteriophage T7 RNA polymerase
   6689..6981    -  CDS            TcR (fragment): tetracycline efflux protein; tet; confers resistance to tetracycline
   7029..7057    -  promoter       tet promoter: E. coli promoter for tetracycline efflux protein gene
>Addgene plasmid #185962 | pET-His6-Sumo-CylK-Strep | addgene full sequence | sequence record 370403 | Addgene NGS Result
TTCTTGAAGACGAAAGGGCCTCGTGATACGCCTATTTTTATAGGTTAATGTCATGATAATAATGGTTTCT
TAGACGTCAGGTGGCACTTTTCGGGGAAATGTGCGCGGAACCCCTATTTGTTTATTTTTCTAAATACATT
CAAATATGTATCCGCTCATGAGACAATAACCCTGATAAATGCTTCAATAACATTGAAAAAGGAAGAGTAT
GAGTATTCAACATTTCCGTGTCGCCCTTATTCCCTTTTTTGCGGCATTTTGCCTTCCTGTTTTTGCTCAC
CCAGAAACGCTGGTGAAAGTAAAAGATGCTGAAGATCAGTTGGGTGCACGAGTGGGTTACATCGAACTGG
ATCTCAACAGCGGTAAGATCCTTGAGAGTTTTCGCCCCGAAGAACGTTTTCCAATGATGAGCACTTTTAA
AGTTCTGCTATGTGGCGCGGTATTATCCCGTGTTGACGCCGGGCAAGAGCAACTCGGTCGCCGCATACAC
TATTCTCAGAATGACTTGGTTGAGTACTCACCAGTCACAGAAAAGCATCTTACGGATGGCATGACAGTAA
GAGAATTATGCAGTGCTGCCATAACCATGAGTGATAACACTGCGGCCAACTTACTTCTGACAACGATCGG
AGGACCGAAGGAGCTAACCGCTTTTTTGCACAACATGGGGGATCATGTAACTCGCCTTGATCGTTGGGAA
CCGGAGCTGAATGAAGCCATACCAAACGACGAGCGTGACACCACGATGCCTGCAGCAATGGCAACAACGT
TGCGCAAACTATTAACTGGCGAACTACTTACTCTAGCTTCCCGGCAACAATTAATAGACTGGATGGAGGC
GGATAAAGTTGCAGGACCACTTCTGCGCTCGGCCCTTCCGGCTGGCTGGTTTATTGCTGATAAATCTGGA
GCCGGTGAGCGTGGGTCTCGCGGTATCATTGCAGCACTGGGGCCAGATGGTAAGCCCTCCCGTATCGTAG
TTATCTACACGACGGGGAGTCAGGCAACTATGGATGAACGAAATAGACAGATCGCTGAGATAGGTGCCTC
ACTGATTAAGCATTGGTAACTGTCAGACCAAGTTTACTCATATATACTTTAGATTGATTTAAAACTTCAT
TTTTAATTTAAAAGGATCTAGGTGAAGATCCTTTTTGATAATCTCATGACCAAAATCCCTTAACGTGAGT
TTTCGTTCCACTGAGCGTCAGACCCCGTAGAAAAGATCAAAGGATCTTCTTGAGATCCTTTTTTTCTGCG
CGTAATCTGCTGCTTGCAAACAAAAAAACCACCGCTACCAGCGGTGGTTTGTTTGCCGGATCAAGAGCTA
CCAACTCTTTTTCCGAAGGTAACTGGCTTCAGCAGAGCGCAGATACCAAATACTGTCCTTCTAGTGTAGC
CGTAGTTAGGCCACCACTTCAAGAACTCTGTAGCACCGCCTACATACCTCGCTCTGCTAATCCTGTTACC
AGTGGCTGCTGCCAGTGGCGATAAGTCGTGTCTTACCGGGTTGGACTCAAGACGATAGTTACCGGATAAG
GCGCAGCGGTCGGGCTGAACGGGGGGTTCGTGCACACAGCCCAGCTTGGAGCGAACGACCTACACCGAAC
TGAGATACCTACAGCGTGAGCTATGAGAAAGCGCCACGCTTCCCGAAGGGAGAAAGGCGGACAGGTATCC
GGTAAGCGGCAGGGTCGGAACAGGAGAGCGCACGAGGGAGCTTCCAGGGGGAAACGCCTGGTATCTTTAT
AGTCCTGTCGGGTTTCGCCACCTCTGACTTGAGCGTCGATTTTTGTGATGCTCGTCAGGGGGGCGGAGCC
TATGGAAAAACGCCAGCAACGCGGCCTTTTTACGGTTCCTGGCCTTTTGCTGGCCTTTTGCTCACATGTT
CTTTCCTGCGTTATCCCCTGATTCTGTGGATAACCGTATTACCGCCTTTGAGTGAGCTGATACCGCTCGC
CGCAGCCGAACGACCGAGCGCAGCGAGTCAGTGAGCGAGGAAGCGGAAGAGCGCCTGATGCGGTATTTTC
TCCTTACGCATCTGTGCGGTATTTCACACCGCAATGGTGCACTCTCAGTACAATCTGCTCTGATGCCGCA
TAGTTAAGCCAGTATACACTCCGCTATCGCTACGTGACTGGGTCATGGCTGCGCCCCGACACCCGCCAAC
ACCCGCTGACGCGCCCTGACGGGCTTGTCTGCTCCCGGCATCCGCTTACAGACAAGCTGTGACCGTCTCC
GGGAGCTGCATGTGTCAGAGGTTTTCACCGTCATCACCGAAACGCGCGAGGCAGCTGCGGTAAAGCTCAT
CAGCGTGGTCGTGAAGCGATTCACAGATGTCTGCCTGTTCATCCGCGTCCAGCTCGTTGAGTTTCTCCAG
AAGCGTTAATGTCTGGCTTCTGATAAAGCGGGCCATGTTAAGGGCGGTTTTTTCCTGTTTGGTCACTGAT
GCCTCCGTGTAAGGGGGATTTCTGTTCATGGGGGTAATGATACCGATGAAACGAGAGAGGATGCTCACGA
TACGGGTTACTGATGATGAACATGCCCGGTTACTGGAACGTTGTGAGGGTAAACAACTGGCGGTATGGAT
GCGGCGGGACCAGAGAAAAATCACTCAGGGTCAATGCCAGCGCTTCGTTAATACAGATGTAGGTGTTCCA
CAGGGTAGCCAGCAGCATCCTGCGATGCAGATCCGGAACATAATGGTGCAGGGCGCTGACTTCCGCGTTT
CCAGACTTTACGAAACACGGAAACCGAAGACCATTCATGTTGTTGCTCAGGTCGCAGACGTTTTGCAGCA
GCAGTCGCTTCACGTTCGCTCGCGTATCGGTGATTCATTCTGCTAACCAGTAAGGCAACCCCGCCAGCCT
AGCCGGGTCCTCAACGACAGGAGCACGATCATGCGCACCCGTGGCCAGGACCCAACGCTGCCCGAGATGC
GCCGCGTGCGGCTGCTGGAGATGGCGGACGCGATGGATATGTTCTGCCAAGGGTTGGTTTGCGCATTCAC
AGTTCTCCGCAAGAATTGATTGGCTCCAATTCTTGGAGTGGTGAATCCGTTAGCGAGGTGCCGCCGGCTT
CCATTCAGGTCGAGGTGGCCCGGCTCCATGCACCGCGACGCAACGCGGGGAGGCAGACAAGGTATAGGGC
GGCGCCTACAATCCATGCCAACCCGTTCCATGTGCTCGCCGAGGCGGCATAAATCGCCGTGACGATCAGC
GGTCCAATGATCGAAGTTAGGCTGGTAAGAGCCGCGAGCGATCCTTGAAGCTGTCCCTGATGGTCGTCAT
CTACCTGCCTGGACAGCATGGCCTGCAACGCGGGCATCCCGATGCCGCCGGAAGCGAGAAGAATCATAAT
GGGGAAGGCCATCCAGCCTCGCGTCGCGAACGCCAGCAAGACGTAGCCCAGCGCGTCGGCCGCCATGCCG
GCGATAATGGCCTGCTTCTCGCCGAAACGTTTGGTGGCGGGACCAGTGACGAAGGCTTGAGCGAGGGCGT
GCAAGATTCCGAATACCGCAAGCGACAGGCCGATCATCGTCGCGCTCCAGCGAAAGCGGTCCTCGCCGAA
AATGACCCAGAGCGCTGCCGGCACCTGTCCTACGAGTTGCATGATAAAGAAGACAGTCATAAGTGCGGCG
ACGATAGTCATGCCCCGCGCCCACCGGAAGGAGCTGACTGGGTTGAAGGCTCTCAAGGGCATCGGTCGAC
GCTCTCCCTTATGCGACTCCTGCATTAGGAAGCAGCCCAGTAGTAGGTTGAGGCCGTTGAGCACCGCCGC
CGCAAGGAATGGTGCATGCAAGGAGATGGCGCCCAACAGTCCCCCGGCCACGGGGCCTGCCACCATACCC
ACGCCGAAACAAGCGCTCATGAGCCCGAAGTGGCGAGCCCGATCTTCCCCATCGGTGATGTCGGCGATAT
AGGCGCCAGCAACCGCACCTGTGGCGCCGGTGATGCCGGCCACGATGCGTCCGGCGTAGAGGATCGAGAT
CTCGATCCCGCGAAATTAATACGACTCACTATAGGGAGACCACAACGGTTTCCCTCTAGTGCCGGCTCCG
GAGAGCTCTTTAATTAAGCGGCCGCCCTGCAGGACTCGAGTTCTAGAAATAATTTTGTTTAACTTTAAGA
AGGAGATATACATATGAAATCTTCTCACCATCACCATCACCATGGTTCTTCTATGGCTAGCATGTCGGAC
TCAGAAGTCAATCAAGAAGCTAAGCCAGAGGTCAAGCCAGAAGTCAAGCCTGAGACTCACATCAATTTAA
AGGTGTCCGATGGATCTTCAGAGATCTTCTTCAAGATCAAAAAGACCACTCCTTTAAGAAGGCTGATGGA
AGCGTTCGCTAAAAGACAGGGTAAGGAAATGGACTCCTTAAGATTCTTGTACGACGGTATTAGAATTCAA
GCTGATCAGACCCCTGAAGATTTGGACATGGAGGATAACGATATTATTGAGGCTCACAGAGAACAGATTG
GTGGGATGAAAAAAAACAAAAAAACAACAAAATCCTTACTCTCAGCCGACGAAAAAATAACAGAGTCCTT
ACGCTCAACATTGAGTGACGTTCTTCCAGACCAGCTTCAAACATATATCAGAACTGTCTTACAATTCTCT
GGTAGACCGGAGGGGGCCAATCTCCTAACAGGCCCCAATACTGAGATAGAATTTTTCAGTCAAGATCCCA
ATAAGAATTTTCCCAACATTTTTGCCAAGTATAGTAATGTACTGACAGTTTCCAGCGATCCTAATTTCAT
AACATCAGAAGATGAAGAGGTCAAAATCATTTGGGGCCGTCATGGAAGTGATAGCCTAATTGGTTTTGAC
CCTGGTGCTGACCTTGTTGGTAAACGCAGAATTGATATTTTCCTCGGTGATTTTATCGATGAACAATTCA
ATCCAATACCTGGCGCATTGAACGCAGGTAAATCGTGGTCAGACAGATTTATTCTGGGTGATTGGCAAAA
ACCCTACTATTTTGAGGATGACGAAACCTTGGGTTTAAACCAATCAGCTATGATTTTAGACTTTAACCCC
AATGAAGATGTCATTCAGCTCCACGGCGATCGCCAAGACTATGAACTGGTAAATATTAGCTTGGGAACAG
CAATATTTTGGCGGGAGAAAAAAGGTTATGACCTCATCGGCGTTTTAGGTGGAGTCTCTGATTTAAGTTT
AAAGGGTGACTACTTCGAGTTCAAGGGCAACACCGCACCAAAAACAGTCCTAAAGACGGCTGAACATATT
GGGACTGCCGCGAATGATTACATATTTAGTTCCACCGTAGATGCTAAGGGCAATTTCTATGTTGGAGGAG
GAACCGGGGGATCTTTAGGAGGACGCAACATAGGAGCTAGGGACGCTTGGCTGGCCAAATACGATAGCAA
TGGCAACCAGCGATGGAGTAGACAATTTGGCTCAACCGGCACTGAAAGCTTATGGGGTATGGCTAGTGAC
GGGAGCAATATTTACGTTGCGGGAAACACCACAGGCCAGCTAGAAAATAACACCGTTAAAGGCGGCAACG
ATGCTTATTTAGCTAAATACGATAGTGATGGCAACCAAGTGTGGATTAAACAGAATGGGACTTACACACT
TGAGGAATCTTATAAAATTACCGTCGATTCCAGTGGCAATATTTACACTGCTGGTCACACTTTTGGCAGC
TTGGGTGGGCCAAACCAAAACTTGGAACAAGGCGAAGTATTCGAGTTACCATCGACTGATGGCTACGTGG
CCAAGTTCGACAGCAATGGTAATCAGTTGTGGGTTGCACAGTTTGGTACGATCACACTTGACGACAATTG
GGGTGTCGCAGCCGACAACAATGGCAATGTCTTCGCTGGAGGAAATACAAAAGGCAGTTTCGGAGCAAAG
AATACTGGGACAGCGGGAGAATATGATGCCTGGCTAGTTAAGTTGAACAAAGATGGTCAGACTGATTGGG
TTAGACAGTTTGGCACTCCGAATTATGACTTTATGTGGGACATTGAAACGGATAGTCTAGGCGATATCTA
TGCGACCGGATGGACTCTGGGAGACTTGGGGGGAAAAAATGCCGGCTCTTATGATGTCTGGCTGGCCAAG
TACAACACTAATGGCAACCAGTTGTGGATCAAACAGTTTGGCACTAGTGAAGATGATGCACCCTTTTTAG
ATGGGATAGATATAGACGCAAATGACAATATTTTCCTGACGGGAAATACAAACGGCAACTTAGGCGGAGC
TAATGCTGGATCTTATGATGCTTGGGCGGCGAAGTTTGACAAGGATGGCAATCAGTTATGGCTCAAACAG
TTTGGTACCCCCGACTATGACACTGCTACCACGGTAACTGCCGTTAATTTCGGTAAACTTTATGTTTCGG
GAATTACTGAGGGAAGTTTGGGAACTACCAATGCTGGGTCTTATGACTCTTGGGCGCTCAAACTAGACGC
TGATAACGGAGAGATACAAGATTTTAATTCTTCTACTAATACTTTTGGCCAAACGGGTTTTTTGAATTTA
GGGAGCGCTTGGAGCCACCCGCAGTTCGAAAAATAACGCGCTGATCCGGCTGCTAACAAAGCCCGAAAGG
AAGCTGAGTTGGCTGCTGCCACCGCTGAGCAATAACTAGCATAACCCCTTGGGGCCTCTAAACGGGTCTT
GAGGGGTTTTTTGCTGAAAGGAGGAACTATATCCGGATATCCACAGGACGGGTGTGGTCGCCATGATCGC
GTAGTCGATAGTGGCTCCAAGTAGCGAAGCGAGCAGGACTGGGCGGCGGCCAAAGCGGTCGGACAGTGCT
CCGAGAACGGGTGCGCATAGAAATTGCATCAACGCATATAGCGCTAGCAGCACGCCATAGTGACTGGCGA
TGCTGTCGGAATGGACGATATCCCGCAAGAGGCCCGGCAGTACCGGCATAACCAAGCCTATGCCTACAGC
ATCCAGGGTGACGGTGCCGAGGATGACGATGAGCGCATTGTTAGATTTCATACACGGTGCCTGACTGCGT
TAGCAATTTAACTGTGATAAACTACCGCATTAAAGCTTATCGATGATAAGCTGTCAAACATGAGAA
